Addgene plasmid #78030: CKM gRNA (BRDN0001148653)
Purpose: 3rd generation lentiviral gRNA plasmid targeting human CKM
Depositing lab: John Doench & David Root. Depositing organization: Broad Institute. Publication: Optimized sgRNA design to maximize activity and minimize off-target effects of CRISPR-Cas9. Doench JG, Fusi N, Sullender M, Hegde M, Vaimberg EW, Donovan KF, Smith I, Tothova Z, Wilen C, Orchard R, Virgin HW, Listgarten J, Root DE. Nat Biotechnol. 2016 Jan 18. doi: 10.1038/nbt.3437. PubMed 26780180.
Backbone
  Vector backbone: lentiGuide-Puro
  Backbone manufacturer: Zhang Lab (Addgene plasmid # 52963)
  Vector type: Mammalian Expression, Lentiviral, CRISPR
  Selectable markers: Puromycin
Growth in bacteria
  Bacterial resistance: Ampicillin, 100 μg/mL
  Growth temperature: 37°C
  Growth strain: DH5alpha
  Copy number: High Copy
Gene/Insert
  Gene/Insert name: CKM (alt names: CKM; NM_001824.4)
  gRNA/shRNA sequence: GTAGACGATGTCATCCAGAC
  Species: H. sapiens (human)
  Entrez Gene: CKM (a.k.a. CKMM, CPK-M, M-CK)
  Promoter: hU6
  Cloning method: Unknown
  Sequencing primers: 5′ U6-F; 3′ pS2-R
Terms and licenses: Academic/Nonprofit Terms; Industry Terms: Not Available to Industry
Depositor comments: The gRNA was designed to target the following Genbank reference sequence(s): NM_001824.4. Note that this plasmid does NOT contain Cas9. It should be used in conjunction with lentiCas9-Blast (Addgene #52962) or otherwise with cell lines already expressing Cas9. Browse the full kinome gRNA library at http://www.addgene.org/pooled-library/broadgpp-human-kinome/ or visit http://www.broadinstitute.org/rnai/public/ for detailed protocols and information.
How to cite: CKM gRNA (BRDN0001148653) was a gift from John Doench & David Root (Addgene plasmid # 78030 ; http://n2t.net/addgene:78030 ; RRID:Addgene_78030)
