[The description below was written by a language model from this plasmid's Addgene catalogue record and pLannotate feature annotations shown in this document.]
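Description:
CKM gRNA (BRDN0001148653) is a third-generation lentiviral guide RNA plasmid built on the lentiGuide-Puro backbone and designed to target human CKM, the muscle creatine kinase gene, using a guide designed against its RefSeq transcript. It is one clone from a human kinome gRNA collection. In bacteria the 8.3 kb plasmid is maintained through a high-copy ColE1/pUC-type origin and selected with ampicillin via the β-lactamase gene. An f1 origin and remnants of lac and phage promoter sequences are carried over from the parental cloning vector.

The lentiviral transfer cassette begins with an RSV promoter fused to a truncated HIV-1 5' LTR, which makes genomic RNA production in packaging cells independent of Tat. This is followed by the Ψ packaging signal with a partial gag region and the Rev response element for nuclear export of the unspliced viral RNA. Next, a human U6 RNA polymerase III promoter drives the 20-nt CKM spacer fused to the Streptococcus pyogenes Cas9 gRNA scaffold, and a cPPT/CTS element that aids nuclear import of the viral genome sits downstream. A separate EF-1α core promoter with its intron A expresses puromycin N-acetyltransferase for selection of transduced mammalian cells. A WPRE enhances transcript expression, and a self-inactivating ΔU3 3' LTR closes the provirus. An SV40 polyadenylation signal and SV40 origin lie outside the LTRs.

The plasmid does not encode Cas9, so it must be used with a separate Cas9 vector such as lentiCas9-Blast or in cells that already express Cas9. Its typical use is CRISPR knockout of CKM in human cells.
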