Features (pLannotate 1.2.2; 29 found; start..end, strand, type, name):
     14..80      +  CDS            small t antigen (fragment): SV40 (simian virus 40) small t antigen
    106..317     +  promoter       EF-1α core promoter: core promoter for human elongation factor EF-1α
    318..1256    +  intron         EF-1α intron A: intron upstream of the start codon of human EF-1α
   1278..1877    +  CDS            PuroR (fragment): puromycin N-acetyltransferase; pac from Streptomyces; confers resistance to puromycin
   1893..2481    +  misc_feature   WPRE: woodchuck hepatitis virus posttranscriptional regulatory element
   2532..2551    +  misc_feature   cPPT/CTS (fragment): central polypurine tract and central termination sequence of HIV-1
   2553..2786    +  LTR            3' LTR (ΔU3): self-inactivating 3' long terminal repeat (LTR) from HIV-1
   2864..2985    +  polyA_signal   SV40 poly(A) signal: SV40 polyadenylation signal
   3025..3160    +  rep_origin     SV40 ori: SV40 origin of replication
   3181..3199    -  promoter       T7 promoter: promoter for bacteriophage T7 RNA polymerase
   3207..3362    +  CDS            lacZα (fragment): LacZα fragment of β-galactosidase; lacZ fragment
   3367..3795    +  rep_origin     f1 ori (sequence partly withheld): f1 bacteriophage origin of replication; arrow indicates direction of (+) strand synthesis
   3848..3952    +  promoter       AmpR promoter: bla
   3953..4813    +  CDS            AmpR: β-lactamase; bla; confers resistance to ampicillin, carbenicillin, and related antibiotics
   4984..5572    +  rep_origin     ori: high-copy-number ColE1/pMB1/pBR322/pUC origin of replication
   5755..5847    +  CDS            lacI (fragment): lac repressor; lacI; The lac repressor binds to the lac operator to inhibit transcription in E. coli. This inhibition can be relieved by adding lactose or isopropyl-β-D-thiogalactopyranoside (IPTG).
   5860..5881    +  protein_bind   CAP binding site: CAP binding activates transcription in the presence of cAMP. E. coli catabolite activator protein
   5896..5926    +  promoter       lac promoter: promoter for the E. coli lac operon
   5934..5950    +  protein_bind   lac operator: The lac repressor binds to the lac operator to inhibit transcription in E. coli. This inhibition can be relieved by adding lactose or isopropyl-β-D-thiogalactopyranoside (IPTG). lac repressor encoded by lacI
   5995..6013    +  promoter       T3 promoter: promoter for bacteriophage T3 RNA polymerase
   6041..6267    +  promoter       RSV promoter: Rous sarcoma virus enhancer/promoter
   6268..6448    +  LTR            5' LTR (truncated): truncated 5' long terminal repeat (LTR) from HIV-1
   6495..6620    +  misc_feature   HIV-1 Ψ: packaging signal of human immunodeficiency virus type 1
   6604..6967    +  CDS            HIV-1 gag (fragment): gag protein from human immunodeficiency virus 1; gag
   7113..7346    +  misc_feature   RRE: The Rev response element (RRE) of HIV-1 allows for Rev-dependent mRNA export from the nucleus to the cytoplasm.
   7723..7749    +  CDS            Rev (fragment): human immunodeficiency virus 1 (HIV-1) Rev protein; rev; enhances nuclear export of unspliced and incompletely spliced viral mRNAs
   7753..7993    +  promoter       U6 promoter: RNA polymerase III promoter for human U6 snRNA
   8023..8098    +  misc_RNA       gRNA scaffold: guide RNA scaffold for the Streptococcus pyogenes CRISPR/Cas9 system
   8154..8271    +  misc_feature   cPPT/CTS: central polypurine tract and central termination sequence of HIV-1
>Addgene plasmid #78030 | CKM gRNA (BRDN0001148653) | addgene full sequence | sequence record 188862 | Addgene Assembled Sequence
CCCGGGTGCAAAGATGGATAAAGTTTTAAACAGAGAGGAATCTTTGCAGCTAATGGACCTTCTAGGTCTT
GAAAGGAGTGGGAATTGGCTCCGGTGCCCGTCAGTGGGCAGAGCGCACATCGCCCACAGTCCCCGAGAAG
TTGGGGGGAGGGGTCGGCAATTGATCCGGTGCCTAGAGAAGGTGGCGCGGGGTAAACTGGGAAAGTGATG
TCGTGTACTGGCTCCGCCTTTTTCCCGAGGGTGGGGGAGAACCGTATATAAGTGCAGTAGTCGCCGTGAA
CGTTCTTTTTCGCAACGGGTTTGCCGCCAGAACACAGGTAAGTGCCGTGTGTGGTTCCCGCGGGCCTGGC
CTCTTTACGGGTTATGGCCCTTGCGTGCCTTGAATTACTTCCACCTGGCTGCAGTACGTGATTCTTGATC
CCGAGCTTCGGGTTGGAAGTGGGTGGGAGAGTTCGAGGCCTTGCGCTTAAGGAGCCCCTTCGCCTCGTGC
TTGAGTTGAGGCCTGGCCTGGGCGCTGGGGCCGCCGCGTGCGAATCTGGTGGCACCTTCGCGCCTGTCTC
GCTGCTTTCGATAAGTCTCTAGCCATTTAAAATTTTTGATGACCTGCTGCGACGCTTTTTTTCTGGCAAG
ATAGTCTTGTAAATGCGGGCCAAGATCTGCACACTGGTATTTCGGTTTTTGGGGCCGCGGGCGGCGACGG
GGCCCGTGCGTCCCAGCGCACATGTTCGGCGAGGCGGGGCCTGCGAGCGCGGCCACCGAGAATCGGACGG
GGGTAGTCTCAAGCTGGCCGGCCTGCTCTGGTGCCTGGCCTCGCGCCGCCGTGTATCGCCCCGCCCTGGG
CGGCAAGGCTGGCCCGGTCGGCACCAGTTGCGTGAGCGGAAAGATGGCCGCTTCCCGGCCCTGCTGCAGG
GAGCTCAAAATGGAGGACGCGGCGCTCGGGAGAGCGGGCGGGTGAGTCACCCACACAAAGGAAAAGGGCC
TTTCCGTCCTCAGCCGTCGCTTCATGTGACTCCACGGAGTACCGGGCGCCGTCCAGGCACCTCGATTAGT
TCTCGAGCTTTTGGAGTACGTCGTCTTTAGGTTGGGGGGAGGGGTTTTATGCGATGGAGTTTCCCCACAC
TGAGTGGGTGGAGACTGAAGTTAGGCCAGCTTGGCACTTGATGTAATTCTCCTTGGAATTTGCCCTTTTT
GAGTTTGGATCTTGGTTCATTCTCAAGCCTCAGACAGTGGTTCAAAGTTTTTTTCTTCCATTTCAGGTGT
CGTGACGTACGGCCACCATGACCGAGTACAAGCCCACGGTGCGCCTCGCCACCCGCGACGACGTCCCCAG
GGCCGTACGCACCCTCGCCGCCGCGTTCGCCGACTACCCCGCCACGCGCCACACCGTCGATCCGGACCGC
CACATCGAGCGGGTCACCGAGCTGCAAGAACTCTTCCTCACGCGCGTCGGGCTCGACATCGGCAAGGTGT
GGGTCGCGGACGACGGCGCCGCCGTGGCGGTCTGGACCACGCCGGAGAGCGTCGAAGCGGGGGCGGTGTT
CGCCGAGATCGGCCCGCGCATGGCCGAGTTGAGCGGTTCCCGGCTGGCCGCGCAGCAACAGATGGAAGGC
CTCCTGGCGCCGCACCGGCCCAAGGAGCCCGCGTGGTTCCTGGCCACCGTCGGAGTCTCGCCCGACCACC
AGGGCAAGGGTCTGGGCAGCGCCGTCGTGCTCCCCGGAGTGGAGGCGGCCGAGCGCGCCGGGGTGCCCGC
CTTCCTGGAGACCTCCGCGCCCCGCAACCTCCCCTTCTACGAGCGGCTCGGCTTCACCGTCACCGCCGAC
GTCGAGGTGCCCGAAGGACCGCGCACCTGGTGCATGACCCGCAAGCCCGGTGCCTGAACGCGTTAAGTCG
ACAATCAACCTCTGGATTACAAAATTTGTGAAAGATTGACTGGTATTCTTAACTATGTTGCTCCTTTTAC
GCTATGTGGATACGCTGCTTTAATGCCTTTGTATCATGCTATTGCTTCCCGTATGGCTTTCATTTTCTCC
TCCTTGTATAAATCCTGGTTGCTGTCTCTTTATGAGGAGTTGTGGCCCGTTGTCAGGCAACGTGGCGTGG
TGTGCACTGTGTTTGCTGACGCAACCCCCACTGGTTGGGGCATTGCCACCACCTGTCAGCTCCTTTCCGG
GACTTTCGCTTTCCCCCTCCCTATTGCCACGGCGGAACTCATCGCCGCCTGCCTTGCCCGCTGCTGGACA
GGGGCTCGGCTGTTGGGCACTGACAATTCCGTGGTGTTGTCGGGGAAATCATCGTCCTTTCCTTGGCTGC
TCGCCTGTGTTGCCACCTGGATTCTGCGCGGGACGTCCTTCTGCTACGTCCCTTCGGCCCTCAATCCAGC
GGACCTTCCTTCCCGCGGCCTGCTGCCGGCTCTGCGGCCTCTTCCGCGTCTTCGCCTTCGCCCTCAGACG
AGTCGGATCTCCCTTTGGGCCGCCTCCCCGCGTCGACTTTAAGACCAATGACTTACAAGGCAGCTGTAGA
TCTTAGCCACTTTTTAAAAGAAAAGGGGGGACTGGAAGGGCTAATTCACTCCCAACGAAGACAAGATCTG
CTTTTTGCTTGTACTGGGTCTCTCTGGTTAGACCAGATCTGAGCCTGGGAGCTCTCTGGCTAACTAGGGA
ACCCACTGCTTAAGCCTCAATAAAGCTTGCCTTGAGTGCTTCAAGTAGTGTGTGCCCGTCTGTTGTGTGA
CTCTGGTAACTAGAGATCCCTCAGACCCTTTTAGTCAGTGTGGAAAATCTCTAGCAGTACGTATAGTAGT
TCATGTCATCTTATTATTCAGTATTTATAACTTGCAAAGAAATGAATATCAGAGAGTGAGAGGAACTTGT
TTATTGCAGCTTATAATGGTTACAAATAAAGCAATAGCATCACAAATTTCACAAATAAAGCATTTTTTTC
ACTGCATTCTAGTTGTGGTTTGTCCAAACTCATCAATGTATCTTATCATGTCTGGCTCTAGCTATCCCGC
CCCTAACTCCGCCCATCCCGCCCCTAACTCCGCCCAGTTCCGCCCATTCTCCGCCCCATGGCTGACTAAT
TTTTTTTATTTATGCAGAGGCCGAGGCCGCCTCGGCCTCTGAGCTATTCCAGAAGTAGTGAGGAGGCTTT
TTTGGAGGCCTAGGGACGTACCCAATTCGCCCTATAGTGAGTCGTATTACGCGCGCTCACTGGCCGTCGT
TTTACAACGTCGTGACTGGGAAAACCCTGGCGTTACCCAACTTAATCGCCTTGCAGCACATCCCCCTTTC
GCCAGCTGGCGTAATAGCGAAGAGGCCCGCACCGATCGCCCTTCCCAACAGTTGCGCAGCCTGAATGGCG
AATGGG
[124 nt withheld, positions 3367-3490]
C
[91 nt withheld, positions 3492-3582]
A
[49 nt withheld, positions 3584-3632]
CCTTTGACGTTGGAGTCCACGTTCTTT
[37 nt withheld, positions 3660-3696]
ACCCTATCTCGGTCTATTCTTTTGATTTATAAGGGATTTTGCCGATTTCGGCCTATTGGTTAAAAAATGA
GCTGATTTAACAAAAATTTAACGCGAATTTTAACAAAATATTAACGCTTACAATTTAGGTGGCACTTTTC
GGGGAAATGTGCGCGGAACCCCTATTTGTTTATTTTTCTAAATACATTCAAATATGTATCCGCTCATGAG
ACAATAACCCTGATAAATGCTTCAATAATATTGAAAAAGGAAGAGTATGAGTATTCAACATTTCCGTGTC
GCCCTTATTCCCTTTTTTGCGGCATTTTGCCTTCCTGTTTTTGCTCACCCAGAAACGCTGGTGAAAGTAA
AAGATGCTGAAGATCAGTTGGGTGCACGAGTGGGTTACATCGAACTGGATCTCAACAGCGGTAAGATCCT
TGAGAGTTTTCGCCCCGAAGAACGTTTTCCAATGATGAGCACTTTTAAAGTTCTGCTATGTGGCGCGGTA
TTATCCCGTATTGACGCCGGGCAAGAGCAACTCGGTCGCCGCATACACTATTCTCAGAATGACTTGGTTG
AGTACTCACCAGTCACAGAAAAGCATCTTACGGATGGCATGACAGTAAGAGAATTATGCAGTGCTGCCAT
AACCATGAGTGATAACACTGCGGCCAACTTACTTCTGACAACGATCGGAGGACCGAAGGAGCTAACCGCT
TTTTTGCACAACATGGGGGATCATGTAACTCGCCTTGATCGTTGGGAACCGGAGCTGAATGAAGCCATAC
CAAACGACGAGCGTGACACCACGATGCCTGTAGCAATGGCAACAACGTTGCGCAAACTATTAACTGGCGA
ACTACTTACTCTAGCTTCCCGGCAACAATTAATAGACTGGATGGAGGCGGATAAAGTTGCAGGACCACTT
CTGCGCTCGGCCCTTCCGGCTGGCTGGTTTATTGCTGATAAATCTGGAGCCGGTGAGCGTGGGTCTCGCG
GTATCATTGCAGCACTGGGGCCAGATGGTAAGCCCTCCCGTATCGTAGTTATCTACACGACGGGGAGTCA
GGCAACTATGGATGAACGAAATAGACAGATCGCTGAGATAGGTGCCTCACTGATTAAGCATTGGTAACTG
TCAGACCAAGTTTACTCATATATACTTTAGATTGATTTAAAACTTCATTTTTAATTTAAAAGGATCTAGG
TGAAGATCCTTTTTGATAATCTCATGACCAAAATCCCTTAACGTGAGTTTTCGTTCCACTGAGCGTCAGA
CCCCGTAGAAAAGATCAAAGGATCTTCTTGAGATCCTTTTTTTCTGCGCGTAATCTGCTGCTTGCAAACA
AAAAAACCACCGCTACCAGCGGTGGTTTGTTTGCCGGATCAAGAGCTACCAACTCTTTTTCCGAAGGTAA
CTGGCTTCAGCAGAGCGCAGATACCAAATACTGTTCTTCTAGTGTAGCCGTAGTTAGGCCACCACTTCAA
GAACTCTGTAGCACCGCCTACATACCTCGCTCTGCTAATCCTGTTACCAGTGGCTGCTGCCAGTGGCGAT
AAGTCGTGTCTTACCGGGTTGGACTCAAGACGATAGTTACCGGATAAGGCGCAGCGGTCGGGCTGAACGG
GGGGTTCGTGCACACAGCCCAGCTTGGAGCGAACGACCTACACCGAACTGAGATACCTACAGCGTGAGCT
ATGAGAAAGCGCCACGCTTCCCGAAGGGAGAAAGGCGGACAGGTATCCGGTAAGCGGCAGGGTCGGAACA
GGAGAGCGCACGAGGGAGCTTCCAGGGGGAAACGCCTGGTATCTTTATAGTCCTGTCGGGTTTCGCCACC
TCTGACTTGAGCGTCGATTTTTGTGATGCTCGTCAGGGGGGCGGAGCCTATGGAAAAACGCCAGCAACGC
GGCCTTTTTACGGTTCCTGGCCTTTTGCTGGCCTTTTGCTCACATGTTCTTTCCTGCGTTATCCCCTGAT
TCTGTGGATAACCGTATTACCGCCTTTGAGTGAGCTGATACCGCTCGCCGCAGCCGAACGACCGAGCGCA
GCGAGTCAGTGAGCGAGGAAGCGGAAGAGCGCCCAATACGCAAACCGCCTCTCCCCGCGCGTTGGCCGAT
TCATTAATGCAGCTGGCACGACAGGTTTCCCGACTGGAAAGCGGGCAGTGAGCGCAACGCAATTAATGTG
AGTTAGCTCACTCATTAGGCACCCCAGGCTTTACACTTTATGCTTCCGGCTCGTATGTTGTGTGGAATTG
TGAGCGGATAACAATTTCACACAGGAAACAGCTATGACCATGATTACGCCAAGCGCGCAATTAACCCTCA
CTAAAGGGAACAAAAGCTGGAGCTGCAAGCTTAATGTAGTCTTATGCAATACTCTTGTAGTCTTGCAACA
TGGTAACGATGAGTTAGCAACATGCCTTACAAGGAGAGAAAAAGCACCGTGCATGCCGATTGGTGGAAGT
AAGGTGGTACGATCGTGCCTTATTAGGAAGGCAACAGACGGGTCTGACATGGATTGGACGAACCACTGAA
TTGCCGCATTGCAGAGATATTGTATTTAAGTGCCTAGCTCGATACATAAACGGGTCTCTCTGGTTAGACC
AGATCTGAGCCTGGGAGCTCTCTGGCTAACTAGGGAACCCACTGCTTAAGCCTCAATAAAGCTTGCCTTG
AGTGCTTCAAGTAGTGTGTGCCCGTCTGTTGTGTGACTCTGGTAACTAGAGATCCCTCAGACCCTTTTAG
TCAGTGTGGAAAATCTCTAGCAGTGGCGCCCGAACAGGGACTTGAAAGCGAAAGGGAAACCAGAGGAGCT
CTCTCGACGCAGGACTCGGCTTGCTGAAGCGCGCACGGCAAGAGGCGAGGGGCGGCGACTGGTGAGTACG
CCAAAAATTTTGACTAGCGGAGGCTAGAAGGAGAGAGATGGGTGCGAGAGCGTCAGTATTAAGCGGGGGA
GAATTAGATCGCGATGGGAAAAAATTCGGTTAAGGCCAGGGGGAAAGAAAAAATATAAATTAAAACATAT
AGTATGGGCAAGCAGGGAGCTAGAACGATTCGCAGTTAATCCTGGCCTGTTAGAAACATCAGAAGGCTGT
AGACAAATACTGGGACAGCTACAACCATCCCTTCAGACAGGATCAGAAGAACTTAGATCATTATATAATA
CAGTAGCAACCCTCTATTGTGTGCATCAAAGGATAGAGATAAAAGACACCAAGGAAGCTTTAGACAAGAT
AGAGGAAGAGCAAAACAAAAGTAAGACCACCGCACAGCAAGCGGCCGCTGATCTTCAGACCTGGAGGAGG
AGATATGAGGGACAATTGGAGAAGTGAATTATATAAATATAAAGTAGTAAAAATTGAACCATTAGGAGTA
GCACCCACCAAGGCAAAGAGAAGAGTGGTGCAGAGAGAAAAAAGAGCAGTGGGAATAGGAGCTTTGTTCC
TTGGGTTCTTGGGAGCAGCAGGAAGCACTATGGGCGCAGCGTCAATGACGCTGACGGTACAGGCCAGACA
ATTATTGTCTGGTATAGTGCAGCAGCAGAACAATTTGCTGAGGGCTATTGAGGCGCAACAGCATCTGTTG
CAACTCACAGTCTGGGGCATCAAGCAGCTCCAGGCAAGAATCCTGGCTGTGGAAAGATACCTAAAGGATC
AACAGCTCCTGGGGATTTGGGGTTGCTCTGGAAAACTCATTTGCACCACTGCTGTGCCTTGGAATGCTAG
TTGGAGTAATAAATCTCTGGAACAGATTTGGAATCACACGACCTGGATGGAGTGGGACAGAGAAATTAAC
AATTACACAAGCTTAATACACTCCTTAATTGAAGAATCGCAAAACCAGCAAGAAAAGAATGAACAAGAAT
TATTGGAATTAGATAAATGGGCAAGTTTGTGGAATTGGTTTAACATAACAAATTGGCTGTGGTATATAAA
ATTATTCATAATGATAGTAGGAGGCTTGGTAGGTTTAAGAATAGTTTTTGCTGTACTTTCTATAGTGAAT
AGAGTTAGGCAGGGATATTCACCATTATCGTTTCAGACCCACCTCCCAACCCCGAGGGGACCCAGAGAGG
GCCTATTTCCCATGATTCCTTCATATTTGCATATACGATACAAGGCTGTTAGAGAGATAATTAGAATTAA
TTTGACTGTAAACACAAAGATATTAGTACAAAATACGTGACGTAGAAAGTAATAATTTCTTGGGTAGTTT
GCAGTTTTAAAATTATGTTTTAAAATGGACTATCATATGCTTACCGTAACTTGAAAGTATTTCGATTTCT
TGGCTTTATATATCTTGTGGAAAGGACGAAACACCGGTAGACGATGTCATCCAGACGTTTTAGAGCTAGA
AATAGCAAGTTAAAATAAGGCTAGTCCGTTATCAACTTGAAAAAGTGGCACCGAGTCGGTGCTTTTTTAA
GCTTGGCGTAACTAGATCTTGAGACAAATGGCAGTATTCATCCACAATTTTAAAAGAAAAGGGGGGATTG
GGGGGTACAGTGCAGGGGAAAGAATAGTAGACATAATAGCAACAGACATACAAACTAAAGAATTACAAAA
ACAAATTACAAAAATTCAAAATTTTCGGGTTTATTACAGGGACAGCAGAGATCCACTTTGGCGCCGGCTC
GAGGGGG
