>Addgene plasmid #78030 | CKM gRNA (BRDN0001148653) | depositor partial sequence | sequence record 145489 | Target Sequence
GTAGACGATGTCATCCAGAC
