>Addgene plasmid #78030 | CKM gRNA (BRDN0001148653) | addgene partial sequence | sequence record 188861 | hU6-F
CGCTAGAAAGTAATAATTTCTTGGGTAGTTTGCNGTTTTAAAATTATGTTTTAAAANGGACTANCATATG
CTTACCGTAACTTGAAAGTATTTCGATTNCTTGGCTTTATATATCTGGGGGAAAGGACGAAACNCCGGTA
GACGATGTCATCCAGACGTTTTAAAGCTAGAAATANCAAGTTAAAATAAGGCTAGTCCGTTATCAACTTG
AAAAAGTGGCNCCGAGCCNGTGCTTTTTTAANCTTGNCGTAACTANATCTNGAGACAAATGGCCGTNTTC
CTCCACAATTTNAAAANANAAGGGGGGATTGGGGGGTACAGNGCNGGGGAAAGAATANTANACATAATAN
CANCNGACATNCANNCTAAAGAATTACNAAAACANANTNCAAGAGATTCAAAATTTTCGGGTTTANTACA
GGGNCNGCAGAGCATCCACTTTGGCGCCGGCTCGGGGGGGCCCGGGTGCANAGAGGGATAGACGCCTTNA
AACANAGGAGGAANCTTTGCNNCTNATGGNCCTGNCNATNNTCTTGANAGGGAGNGGGGCANTTGGNTCC
GGTGCCNCNT
